>Addgene plasmid #106397 | pgRNAtet-lvaA | addgene full sequence | sequence record 206301 | Addgene NGS Result
GAATTCTAAAGATCTTTGACAGCTAGCTCAGTCCTAGGTATAATACTAGTGTCAGTGCTAGCTCGAGCGA
GTTTTAGAGCTAGAAATAGCAAGTTAAAATAAGGCTAGTCCGTTATCAACTTGAAAAAGTGGCACCGAGT
CGGTGCTTTTTTTGAAGCTTGGGCCCGAACAAAAACTCATCTCAGAAGAGGATCTGAATAGCGCCGTCGA
CCATCATCATCATCATCATTGAGTTTAAACGGTCTCCAGCTTGGCTGTTTTGGCGGATGAGAGAAGATTT
TCAGCCTGATACAGATTAAATCAGAACGCAGAAGCGGTCTGATAAAACAGAATTTGCCTGGCGGCAGTAG
CGCGGTGGTCCCACCTGACCCCATGCCGAACTCAGAAGTGAAACGCCGTAGCGCCGATGGTAGTGTGGGG
TCTCCCCATGCGAGAGTAGGGAACTGCCAGGCATCAAATAAAACGAAAGGCTCAGTCGAAAGACTGGGCC
TTTCGTTTTATCTGTTGTTTGTCGGTGAACTGGATCCTTACTCGAGTCTAGACTGTAGGCTTCCTCGCTC
ACTGACTCGCTGCGCTCGGTCGTTCGGCTGCGGCGAGCGGTATCAGCTCACTCAAAGGCGGTAATACGGC
CTTTCTGCGTTTATACCTAGGCTACAGCCGATAGTCTGGAACAGCGCACTTACGGGTTGCTGCGCAACCC
AAGTGCTACCGGCGCGGCAGCGTGACCCGTGTCGGCGGCTCCAACGGCTCGCCATCGTCCAGAAAACACG
GCTCATCGGGCATCGGCAGGCGCTGCTGCCCGCGCCGTTCCCATTCCTCCGTTTCGGTCAAGGCTGGCAG
GTCTGGTTCCATGCCCGGAATGCCGGGCTGGCTGGGCGGCTCCTCGCCGGGGCCGGTCGGTAGTTGCTGC
TCGCCCGGATACAGGGTCGGGATGCGGCGCAGGTCGCCATGCCCCAACAGCGATTCGTCCTGGTCGTCGT
GATCAACCACCACGGCGGCACTGAACACCGACAGGCGCAACTGGTCGCGGGGCTGGCCCCACGCCACGCG
GTCATTGACCACGTAGGCCAACACGGTGCCGGGGCCGTTGAGCTTCACGACGGAGATCCAGCGCTCGGCC
ACCAAGTCCTTGACTGCGTATTGGACCGTCCGCAAAGAACGTCCGATGAGCTTGGAAAGTGTCTTCTGGC
TGACCACCACGGCGTTCTGGTGGCCCATCTGCGCCACGAGGTGATGCAGCAGCATTGCCGCCGTGGGTTT
CCTCGCAATAAGCCCGGCCCACGCCTCATGCGCTTTGCGTTCCGTTTGCACCCAGTGACCGGGCTTGTTC
TTGGCTTGAATGCCGATTTCTCTGGACTGCGTGGCCATGCTTATCTCCATGCGGTAGGGGTGCCGCACGG
TTGCGGCACCATGCGCAATCAGCTGCAACTTTTCGGCAGCGCGACAACAATTATGCGTTGCGTAAAAGTG
GCAGTCAATTACAGATTTTCTTTAACCTACGCAATGAGCTATTGCGGGGGGTGCCGCAATGAGCTGTTGC
GTACCCCCCTTTTTTAAGTTGTTGATTTTTAAGTCTTTCGCATTTCGCCCTATATCTAGTTCTTTGGTGC
CCAAAGAAGGGCACCCCTGCGGGGTTCCCCCACGCCTTCGGCGCGGCTCCCCCTCCGGCAAAAAGTGGCC
CCTCCGGGGCTTGTTGATCGACTGCGCGGCCTTCGGCCTTGCCCAAGGTGGCGCTGCCCCCTTGGAACCC
CCGCACTCGCCGCCGTGAGGCTCGGGGGGCAGGCGGGCGGGCTTCGCCCTTCGACTGCCCCCACTCGCAT
AGGCTTGGGTCGTTCCAGGCGCGTCAAGGCCAAGCCGCTGCGCGGTCGCTGCGCGAGCCTTGACCCGCCT
TCCACTTGGTGTCCAACCGGCAAGCGAAGCGCGCAGGCCGCAGGCCGGAGGCACTAGTGCTTGGATTCTC
ACCAATAAAAAACGCCCGGCGGCAACCGAGCGTTCTGAACAAATCCAGATGGAGTTCTGAGGTCATTACT
GGATCTATCAACAGGAGTCCAAGCGAGCTCTCGAACCCCAGAGTCCCGCTCAGAAGAACTCGTCAAGAAG
GCGATAGAAGGCGATGCGCTGCGAATCGGGAGCGGCGATACCGTAAAGCACGAGGAAAGTGACAGGCACA
TTATGCATCTTGGAGTGGTGAATCCGTTAGCGAGGTGCCGCCGGCTTCCATTCAGGTCGAGGTGGCCCGG
CTCCATGCACCGCGACGCAACGCGGGGAGGCAGACAAGGTATAGGGCGGCGCCTACAATCCATGCCAACC
CGTTCCATGTGCTCGCCGAGGCGGCATAAATCGCCGTGACGATCAGCGGTCCAATGATCGAAGTTAGGCT
GGTAAGAGCCGCGAGCGATCCTTGAAGCTGTCCCTGATGGTCGTCATCTACCTGCCTGGACAGCATGGCC
TGCAACGCGGGCATCCCGATGCCGCCGGAAGCGAGAAGAATCATAATGGGGAAGGCCATCCAGCCTCGCG
TCGCGAACGCCAGCAAGACGTAGCCCAGCGCGTCGGCCGCCATGCCGGCGATAATGGCCTGCTTCTCGCC
GAAACGTTTGGTGGCGGGACCAGTGACGAAGGCTTGAGCGAGGGCGTGCAAGATTCCGAATACCGCAAGC
GACAGGCCGATCATCGTCGCGCTCCAGCGAAAGCGGTCCTCGCCGAAAATGACCCAGAGCGCTGCCGGCA
CCTGTCCTACGAGTTGCATGATAAAGAAGACAGTCATAAGTGCGGCGACGATAGTCATGCCCCGCGCCCA
CCGGAAGGAGCTGACTGGGTTGAAGGCTCTCAAGGGCATCGGTCGACGCTCTCCCTTATGCGACTCCTGC
ATTAGGAAGCAGCCCAGTAGTAGGTTGAGGCCGTTGAGCACCGCCGCCGCAAGGAATGGTGCATGCAAGG
AGATGGCGCCCAACAGTCCCCCGGCCACGGGGCCTGCCACCATACCCACGCCGAAACAAGCGCTCATGAG
CCCGAAGTGGCGAGCCCGATCTTCCCCATCGGTGATGTCGGCGATATAGGCGCCAGCAACCGCACCTGTG
GCGCCGGTGATGCCGGCCACGATGCGTCCGGCGTAGAGGATCCACAGGACGGGTGTGGTCGCCATGATCG
CGTAGTCGATAGTGGCTCCAAGTAGCGAAGCGAGCAGGACTGGGCGGCGGCCAAAGCGGTCGGACAGTGC
TCCGAGAACGGGTGCGCATAGAAATTGCATCAACGCATATAGCGCTAGCAGCACGCCATAGTGACTGGCG
ATGCTGTCGGAATGGACGATATCCCGCAAGAGGCCCGGCAGTACCGGCATAACCAAGCCTATGCCTACAG
CATCCAGGGTGATGGTGCCGAGGATGACGATGAGCGCATTGTTAGATTTCATACACGGTGCCTGACTGCG
TTAGCAATTTAACTGTGATAAACTACCGCATTAAAGCTTATCGATGATAAGCTGTCAAACATAGGGGTTC
CGCGCACATTTCCCCGAAAAGTGCCACCTGACGTCTAAGAAACCATTATTATCATGACATTAACCTATAA
AAATAGGCGTATCACGAGGCAGAATTTCAGATAAAAAAAATCCTTAGCTTTCGCTAAGGATGATTTCTG
Features (pLannotate 1.2.2; 13 found; start..end, strand, type, name):
     16..50      +  promoter       J23119(SpeI) promoter: bacterial promoter (Registry of Standard Biological Parts BBa J23119) modified to end with an SpeI site
     71..146     +  misc_RNA       gRNA scaffold: guide RNA scaffold for the Streptococcus pyogenes CRISPR/Cas9 system
    212..229     +  CDS            capTEV™ (fragment): composite tag for in vivo biotinylation, TEV protease cleavage, and 6xHis tagging
    336..451     +  ncRNA          5S rRNA: Accession: RF00001 - 5S ribosomal RNA
    455..501     +  terminator     rrnB T1 terminator: transcription terminator T1 from the E. coli rrnB gene
    549..629     -  rep_origin     RSF ori (fragment): Plasmids containing the RSF 1030 origin of replication can be propagated in E. coli cells that contain additional plasmids with compatible origins.
    706..1368    -  CDS            pBBR1 Rep: replication protein for the broad-host-range plasmid pBBR1 from Bordetella bronchiseptica
   1369..1942    -  rep_origin     pBBR1 oriV (fragment): replication origin of the broad-host-range plasmid pBBR1 from Bordetella bronchiseptica; requires the pBBR1 Rep protein for replication
   1955..2049    -  terminator     lambda t0 terminator: transcription terminator from phage lambda
   2080..2157    -  CDS            NeoR/KanR (fragment): aminoglycoside phosphotransferase confers resistance to neomycin, kanamycin, and G418 (Geneticin®)
   2222..3412    -  CDS            TcR: tetracycline efflux protein; tet; confers resistance to tetracycline
   3460..3488    -  promoter       tet promoter: E. coli promoter for tetracycline efflux protein gene
   3594..3637    -  terminator     bacterial terminator: putative bacterial transcription terminator
