[The description below was written by a language model from this plasmid's Addgene catalogue record and pLannotate feature annotations shown in this document.]
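Description:
pgRNAtet-lvaA is a small (about 3.6 kb) bacterial guide RNA plasmid for CRISPR/Cas9 work in Pseudomonas putida, built by Gibson assembly on the pBbB1k-GFP backbone. It replicates through the broad-host-range pBBR1 system from Bordetella bronchiseptica, with both the oriV and the Rep protein gene present. The catalogue describes the origin as the "BBR1-UP" version and lists the plasmid as high copy, which suggests a copy-number-enhanced variant, although the record does not state the underlying change. Selection is by tetracycline, through a TcR efflux pump gene driven by its tet promoter. A short remnant of the NeoR/KanR coding sequence beside it indicates that the tetracycline marker replaced the kanamycin marker of the parent vector. The short RSF ori and capTEV fragments reported by the automated annotation are probably incidental sequence matches rather than functional parts.

The payload is a single guide RNA cassette. The strong constitutive synthetic promoter J23119 (the SpeI-ending form) sits just upstream of a 20-nucleotide spacer directed against lvaA in P. putida. The spacer is fused to the Streptococcus pyogenes Cas9 gRNA scaffold, and downstream rrnB-derived sequence, including the T1 terminator, ends transcription. Lambda t0 and another bacterial terminator insulate the remaining modules. The plasmid carries no Cas9 gene, so the nuclease must be supplied from another construct or from the host strain.

The associated work concerns gene expression and recombineering tools for P. putida. A plausible use is therefore directing Cas9 cleavage to the lvaA locus, for example as counterselection against unedited cells during genome editing, although the record gives the purpose only as targeting lvaA.
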