Addgene plasmid #106397: pgRNAtet-lvaA
Purpose: Guide RNA plasmid targeting lvaA on BBR1-UP origin
Depositing lab: Brian Pfleger. Depositing organization: University of Wisconsin, Madison. Publication: Genetic tools for reliable gene expression and recombineering in Pseudomonas putida. Cook TB, Rand JM, Nurani W, Courtney DK, Liu SA, Pfleger BF. J Ind Microbiol Biotechnol. 2018 Jan 3. pii: 10.1007/s10295-017-2001-5. doi: 10.1007/s10295-017-2001-5. PubMed 29299733.
Backbone
  Vector backbone: pBbB1k-GFP
  Vector type: Bacterial Expression, CRISPR, Synthetic Biology
Growth in bacteria
  Bacterial resistance: Tetracycline, 10 μg/mL
  Growth temperature: 37°C
  Growth strain: DH5alpha
  Copy number: High Copy
Gene/Insert
  Gene/Insert name: sgRNA towards lvaA in Pseudomonas putida
  gRNA/shRNA sequence: gtcagtgctagctcgagcga
  Species: Synthetic
  Cloning method: Gibson Cloning
  Sequencing primers: 5′ tgccacctgacgtctaagaaac
Terms and licenses: Academic/Nonprofit Terms; Industry Terms: Not Available to Industry
How to cite: pgRNAtet-lvaA was a gift from Brian Pfleger (Addgene plasmid # 106397 ; http://n2t.net/addgene:106397 ; RRID:Addgene_106397)
